>Addgene plasmid #112289 | pLL3.7-EF-EYFP-YAP1_delta5C-PolyA | addgene full sequence | sequence record 213521 | Addgene NGS Result
GACATTGATTATTGACTAGTTATTAATAGTAATCAATTACGGGGTCATTAGTTCATAGCCCATATATGGA
GTTCCGCGTTACATAACTTACGGTAAATGGCCCGCCTGGCTGACCGCCCAACGACCCCCGCCCATTGACG
TCAATAATGACGTATGTTCCCATAGTAACGCCAATAGGGACTTTCCATTGACGTCAATGGGTGGAGTATT
TACGGTAAACTGCCCACTTGGCAGTACATCAAGTGTATCATATGCCAAGTACGCCCCCTATTGACGTCAA
TGACGGTAAATGGCCCGCCTGGCATTATGCCCAGTACATGACCTTATGGGACTTTCCTACTTGGCAGTAC
ATCTACGTATTAGTCATCGCTATTACCATGGTGATGCGGTTTTGGCAGTACATCAATGGGCGTGGATAGC
GGTTTGACTCACGGGGATTTCCAAGTCTCCACCCCATTGACGTCAATGGGAGTTTGTTTTGGCACCAAAA
TCAACGGGACTTTCCAAAATGTCGTAACAACTCCGCCCCATTGACGCAAATGGGCGGTAGGCGTGTACGG
TGGGAGGTCTATATAAGCAGCGCGTTTTGCCTGTACTGGGTCTCTCTGGTTAGACCAGATCTGAGCCTGG
GAGCTCTCTGGCTAACTAGGGAACCCACTGCTTAAGCCTCAATAAAGCTTGCCTTGAGTGCTTCAAGTAG
TGTGTGCCCGTCTGTTGTGTGACTCTGGTAACTAGAGATCCCTCAGACCCTTTTAGTCAGTGTGGAAAAT
CTCTAGCAGTGGCGCCCGAACAGGGACTTGAAAGCGAAAGGGAAACCAGAGGAGCTCTCTCGACGCAGGA
CTCGGCTTGCTGAAGCGCGCACGGCAAGAGGCGAGGGGCGGCGACTGGTGAGTACGCCAAAAATTTTGAC
TAGCGGAGGCTAGAAGGAGAGAGATGGGTGCGAGAGCGTCAGTATTAAGCGGGGGAGAATTAGATCGCGA
TGGGAAAAAATTCGGTTAAGGCCAGGGGGAAAGAAAAAATATAAATTAAAACATATAGTATGGGCAAGCA
GGGAGCTAGAACGATTCGCAGTTAATCCTGGCCTGTTAGAAACATCAGAAGGCTGTAGACAAATACTGGG
ACAGCTACAACCATCCCTTCAGACAGGATCAGAAGAACTTAGATCATTATATAATACAGTAGCAACCCTC
TATTGTGTGCATCAAAGGATAGAGATAAAAGACACCAAGGAAGCTTTAGACAAGATAGAGGAAGAGCAAA
ACAAAAGTAAGACCACCGCACAGCAAGCGGCCGGCCGCTGATCTTCAGACCTGGAGGAGGAGATATGAGG
GACAATTGGAGAAGTGAATTATATAAATATAAAGTAGTAAAAATTGAACCATTAGGAGTAGCACCCACCA
AGGCAAAGAGAAGAGTGGTGCAGAGAGAAAAAAGAGCAGTGGGAATAGGAGCTTTGTTCCTTGGGTTCTT
GGGAGCAGCAGGAAGCACTATGGGCGCAGCGTCAATGACGCTGACGGTACAGGCCAGACAATTATTGTCT
GGTATAGTGCAGCAGCAGAACAATTTGCTGAGGGCTATTGAGGCGCAACAGCATCTGTTGCAACTCACAG
TCTGGGGCATCAAGCAGCTCCAGGCAAGAATCCTGGCTGTGGAAAGATACCTAAAGGATCAACAGCTCCT
GGGGATTTGGGGTTGCTCTGGAAAACTCATTTGCACCACTGCTGTGCCTTGGAATGCTAGTTGGAGTAAT
AAATCTCTGGAACAGATTTGGAATCACACGACCTGGATGGAGTGGGACAGAGAAATTAACAATTACACAA
GCTTAATACACTCCTTAATTGAAGAATCGCAAAACCAGCAAGAAAAGAATGAACAAGAATTATTGGAATT
AGATAAATGGGCAAGTTTGTGGAATTGGTTTAACATAACAAATTGGCTGTGGTATATAAAATTATTCATA
ATGATAGTAGGAGGCTTGGTAGGTTTAAGAATAGTTTTTGCTGTACTTTCTATAGTGAATAGAGTTAGGC
AGGGATATTCACCATTATCGTTTCAGACCCACCTCCCAACCCCGAGGGGACCCGACAGGCCCGAAGGAAT
AGAAGAAGAAGGTGGAGAGAGAGACAGAGACAGATCCATTCGATTAGTGAACGGATCGGCACTGCGTGCG
CCAATTCTGCAGACAAATGGCAGTATTCATCCACAATTTTAAAAGAAAAGGGGGGATTGGGGGGTACAGT
GCAGGGGAAAGAATAGTAGACATAATAGCAACAGACATACAAACTAAAGAATTACAAAAACAAATTACAA
AAATTCAAAATTTTCGGGTTTATTACAGGGACAGCAGAGATCCAGTTTGGTTAGTACCGGGCCCGCTCTA
GAACGCGCGGTGACCCTCGAGGTCGACGGTATCGATAAGCTCGCTTCACGAGATTCCAGCAGGTCGAGGG
ACCTAATAACTTCGTATAGCATACATTATACGAAGTTATATTAAGGGTTCCAAGCTTAAGCGGCCGGCCG
CGTGGATAACCGTATTACCGCCATAATCGTGAGGCTCCGGTGCCCGTCAGTGGGCAGAGCGCACATCGCC
CACAGTCCCCGAGAAGTTGGGGGGAGGGGTCGGCAATTGAACCGGTGCCTAGAGAAGGTGGCGCGGGGTA
AACTGGGAAAGTGATGTCGTGTACTGGCTCCGCCTTTTTCCCGAGGGTGGGGGAGAACCGTATATAAGTG
CAGTAGTCGCCGTGAACGTTCTTTTTCGCAACGGGTTTGCCGCCAGAACACAGGTAAGTGCCGTGTGTGG
TTCCCGCGGGCCTGGCCTCTTTACGGGTTATGGCCCTTGCGTGCCTTGAATTACTTCCACCTGGCTGCAG
TACGTGATTCTTGATCCCGAGCTTCGGGTTGGAAGTGGGTGGGAGAGTTCGAGGCCTTGCGCTTAAGGAG
CCCCTTCGCCTCGTGCTTGAGTTGAGGCCTGGCCTGGGCGCTGGGGCCGCCGCGTGCGAATCTGGTGGCA
CCTTCGCGCCTGTCTCGCTGCTTTCGATAAGTCTCTAGCCATTTAAAATTTTTGATGACCTGCTGCGACG
CTTTTTTTCTGGCAAGATAGTCTTGTAAATGCGGGCCAAGATCTGCACACTGGTATTTCGGTTTTTGGGG
CCGCGGGCGGCGACGGGGCCCGTGCGTCCCAGCGCACATGTTCGGCGAGGCGGGGCCTGCGAGCGCGGCC
ACCGAGAATCGGACGGGGGTAGTCTCAAGCTGGCCGGCCTGCTCTGGTGCCTGGCCTCGCGCCGCCGTGT
ATCGCCCCGCCCTGGGCGGCAAGGCTGGCCCGGTCGGCACCAGTTGCGTGAGCGGAAAGATGGCCGCTTC
CCGGCCCTGCTGCAGGGAGCTCAAAATGGAGGACGCGGCGCTCGGGAGAGCGGGCGGGTGAGTCACCCAC
ACAAAGGAAAAGGGCCTTTCCGTCCTCAGCCGTCGCTTCATGTGACTCCACGGAGTACCGGGCGCCGTCC
AGGCACCTCGATTAGTTCTCGAGCTTTTGGAGTACGTCGTCTTTAGGTTGGGGGGAGGGGTTTTATGCGA
TGGAGTTTCCCCACACTGAGTGGGTGGAGACTGAAGTTAGGCCAGCTTGGCACTTGATGTAATTCTCCTT
GGAATTTGCCCTTTTTGAGTTTGGATCTTGGTTCATTCTCAAGCCTCAGACAGTGGTTCAAAGTTTTTTT
CTTCCATTTCAGGTGTCGTGAGGAATTAGCTTGCTTACATTTGCTTCTGACACAACTGTGTTCACTAGCA
ACCTCAAACAGACAGCTAGCGCTACCGGTCGCCACCATGGTGAGCAAGGGCGAGGAGCTGTTCACCGGGG
TGGTGCCCATCCTGGTCGAGCTGGACGGCGACGTAAACGGCCACAAGTTCAGCGTGTCCGGCGAGGGCGA
GGGCGATGCCACCTACGGCAAGCTGACCCTGAAGTTCATCTGCACCACCGGCAAGCTGCCCGTGCCCTGG
CCCACCCTCGTGACCACCTTCGGCTACGGCCTGCAGTGCTTCGCCCGCTACCCCGACCACATGAAGCAGC
ACGACTTCTTCAAGTCCGCCATGCCCGAAGGCTACGTCCAGGAGCGCACCATCTTCTTCAAGGACGACGG
CAACTACAAGACCCGCGCCGAGGTGAAGTTCGAGGGCGACACCCTGGTGAACCGCATCGAGCTGAAGGGC
ATCGACTTCAAGGAGGACGGCAACATCCTGGGGCACAAGCTGGAGTACAACTACAACAGCCACAACGTCT
ATATCATGGCCGACAAGCAGAAGAACGGCATCAAGGTGAACTTCAAGATCCGCCACAACATCGAGGACGG
CAGCGTGCAGCTCGCCGACCACTACCAGCAGAACACCCCCATCGGCGACGGCCCCGTGCTGCTGCCCGAC
AACCACTACCTGAGCTACCAGTCCGCCCTGAGCAAAGACCCCAACGAGAAGCGCGATCACATGGTCCTGC
TGGAGTTCGTGACCGCCGCCGGGATCACTCTCGGCATGGACGAGCTGTACAAGTCCGGATCAACAAGTTT
GTACAAAAAAGCAGGCTTGGATCCCGGGCAGCAGCCGCCGCCTCAACCGGCCCCCCAGGGCCAAGGGCAG
CCGCCTTCGCAGCCCCCGCAGGGGCAGGGCCCGCCGTCCGGACCCGGGCAACCGGCACCCGCGGCGACCC
AGGCGGCGCCGCAGGCACCCCCCGCCGGGCATCAGATCGTGCACGTCCGCGGGGACTCGGAGACCGACCT
GGAGGCGCTCTTCAACGCCGTCATGAACCCCAAGACGGCCAACGTGCCCCAGACCGTGCCCATGAGGCTC
CGGAAGCTGCCCGACTCCTTCTTCAAGCCGCCGGAGCCCAAATCCCACTCCCGACAGGCCAGTACTGATG
CAGGCACTGCAGGAGCCCTGACTCCACAGCATGTTCGAGCTCATTCCTCTCCAGCTTCTCTGCAGTTGGG
AGCTGTTTCTCCTGGGACACTGACCCCCACTGGAGTAGTCTCTGGCCCAGCAGCTACACCCACAGCTCAG
CATCTTCGACAGTCTTCTTTTGAGATACCTGATGATGTACCTCTGCCAGCAGGTTGGGAGATGGCAAAGA
CATCTTCTGGTCAGAGATACTTCTTAAATCACATCGATCAGACAACAACATGGCAGGACCCCAGGAAGGC
CATGCTGTCCCAGATGAACGTCACAGCCCCCACCAGTCCACCAGTGCAGCAGAATATGATGAACTCGGCT
TCAGGTCCTCTTCCTGATGGATGGGAACAAGCCATGACTCAGGATGGAGAAATTTACTATATAAACCATA
AGAACAAGACCACCTCTTGGCTAGACCCAAGGCTTGACCCTCGTTTTGCCATGAACCAGAGAATCAGTCA
GAGTGCTCCAGTGAAACAGCCACCACCCCTGGCTCCCCAGAGCCCACAGGGAGGCGTCATGGGTGGCAGC
AACTCCAACCAGCAGCAACAGATGCGACTGCAGCAACTGCAGATGGAGAAGGAGAGGCTGCGGCTGAAAC
AGCAAGAACTGCTTCGGCAGGCAATGCGGAATATCAATCCCAGCACAGCAAATTCTCCAAAATGTCAGGA
GTTAGCCCTGCGTAGCCAGTTACCAACACTGGAGCAGGATGGTGGGACTCAAAATCCAGTGTCTTCTCCC
GGGATGTCTCAGGAATTGAGAACAATGACGACCAATAGCTCAGATCCTTTCCTTAACAGTGGCACCTATC
ACTCTCGAGATGAGAGTACAGACAGTGGACTAAGCATGAGCAGCTACAGTGTCCCTCGAACCCCAGATGA
CTTCCTGAACAGTGTGGATGAGATGGATACAGGTGATACTATCAACCAAAGCACCCTGCCCTCACAGCAG
AACCGTTTCCCAGACTACCTTGAAGCCATTCCTGGGACAAATGTGGACCTTGGAACACTGGAAGGAGATG
GAATGAACATAGAAGGAGAGGAGCTGATGCCAAGTCTGCAGGAAGCTTTGAGTTCTGACATCCTTAATGA
CATGGAGTCTGTTTTGGCTGCCACCAAGCTAGATAAAGAAAGCTAGGACCCAGCTTTCTTGTACAAAGTG
GTTGATCCACCGGATCTAGATAACTGATCATAATCAGCCATACCACATTTGTAGAGGTTTTACTTGCTTT
AAAAAACCTCCCACACCTCCCCCTGAACCTGAAACATAAAATGAATGCAATTGTTGTTGTTAACTTGTTT
ATTGCAGCTTATAATGGTTACAAATAAAGCAATAGCATCACAAATTTCACAAATAAAGCATTTTTTTCAC
TGCATTCTAGTTGTGGTTTGTCCAAACTCATCAATGTATCCCAATTCGTCGAGGGACCTAATAACTTCGT
ATAGCATACATTATACGAAGTTATACATGTTTAAGGGTTCCGGTTCCACTAGGTACAATTCGATATCAAG
CTTATCGATAATCAACCTCTGGATTACAAAATTTGTGAAAGATTGACTGGTATTCTTAACTATGTTGCTC
CTTTTACGCTATGTGGATACGCTGCTTTAATGCCTTTGTATCATGCTATTGCTTCCCGTATGGCTTTCAT
TTTCTCCTCCTTGTATAAATCCTGGTTGCTGTCTCTTTATGAGGAGTTGTGGCCCGTTGTCAGGCAACGT
GGCGTGGTGTGCACTGTGTTTGCTGACGCAACCCCCACTGGTTGGGGCATTGCCACCACCTGTCAGCTCC
TTTCCGGGACTTTCGCTTTCCCCCTCCCTATTGCCACGGCGGAACTCATCGCCGCCTGCCTTGCCCGCTG
CTGGACAGGGGCTCGGCTGTTGGGCACTGACAATTCCGTGGTGTTGTCGGGGAAATCATCGTCCTTTCCT
TGGCTGCTCGCCTGTGTTGCCACCTGGATTCTGCGCGGGACGTCCTTCTGCTACGTCCCTTCGGCCCTCA
ATCCAGCGGACCTTCCTTCCCGCGGCCTGCTGCCGGCTCTGCGGCCTCTTCCGCGTCTTCGCCTTCGCCC
TCAGACGAGTCGGATCTCCCTTTGGGCCGCCTCCCCGCATCGATACCGTCGACCTCGATCGAGACCTAGA
AAAACATGGAGCAATCACAAGTAGCAATACAGCAGCTACCAATGCTGATTGTGCCTGGCTAGAAGCACAA
GAGGAGGAGGAGGTGGGTTTTCCAGTCACACCTCAGGTACCTTTAAGACCAATGACTTACAAGGCAGCTG
TAGATCTTAGCCACTTTTTAAAAGAAAAGGGGGGACTGGAAGGGCTAATTCACTCCCAACGAAGACAAGA
TATCCTTGATCTGTGGATCTACCACACACAAGGCTACTTCCCTGATTGGCAGAACTACACACCAGGGCCA
GGGATCAGATATCCACTGACCTTTGGATGGTGCTACAAGCTAGTACCAGTTGAGCAAGAGAAGGTAGAAG
AAGCCAATGAAGGAGAGAACACCCGCTTGTTACACCCTGTGAGCCTGCATGGGATGGATGACCCGGAGAG
AGAAGTATTAGAGTGGAGGTTTGACAGCCGCCTAGCATTTCATCACATGGCCCGAGAGCTGCATCCGGAC
TGTACTGGGTCTCTCTGGTTAGACCAGATCTGAGCCTGGGAGCTCTCTGGCTAACTAGGGAACCCACTGC
TTAAGCCTCAATAAAGCTTGCCTTGAGTGCTTCAAGTAGTGTGTGCCCGTCTGTTGTGTGACTCTGGTAA
CTAGAGATCCCTCAGACCCTTTTAGTCAGTGTGGAAAATCTCTAGCAGCATGTGAGCAAAAGGCCAGCAA
AAGGCCAGGAACCGTAAAAAGGCCGCGTTGCTGGCGTTTTTCCATAGGCTCCGCCCCCCTGACGAGCATC
ACAAAAATCGACGCTCAAGTCAGAGGTGGCGAAACCCGACAGGACTATAAAGATACCAGGCGTTTCCCCC
TGGAAGCTCCCTCGTGCGCTCTCCTGTTCCGACCCTGCCGCTTACCGGATACCTGTCCGCCTTTCTCCCT
TCGGGAAGCGTGGCGCTTTCTCATAGCTCACGCTGTAGGTATCTCAGTTCGGTGTAGGTCGTTCGCTCCA
AGCTGGGCTGTGTGCACGAACCCCCCGTTCAGCCCGACCGCTGCGCCTTATCCGGTAACTATCGTCTTGA
GTCCAACCCGGTAAGACACGACTTATCGCCACTGGCAGCAGCCACTGGTAACAGGATTAGCAGAGCGAGG
TATGTAGGCGGTGCTACAGAGTTCTTGAAGTGGTGGCCTAACTACGGCTACACTAGAAGAACAGTATTTG
GTATCTGCGCTCTGCTGAAGCCAGTTACCTTCGGAAAAAGAGTTGGTAGCTCTTGATCCGGCAAACAAAC
CACCGCTGGTAGCGGTGGTTTTTTTGTTTGCAAGCAGCAGATTACGCGCAGAAAAAAAGGATCTCAAGAA
GATCCTTTGATCTTTTCTACGGGGTCTGACGCTCAGTGGAACGAAAACTCACGTTAAGGGATTTTGGTCA
TGAGATTATCAAAAAGGATCTTCACCTAGATCCTTTTAAATTAAAAATGAAGTTTTAAATCAATCTAAAG
TATATATGAGTAAACTTGGTCTGACAGTTACCAATGCTTAATCAGTGAGGCACCTATCTCAGCGATCTGT
CTATTTCGTTCATCCATAGTTGCCTGACTCCCCGTCGTGTAGATAACTACGATACGGGAGGGCTTACCAT
CTGGCCCCAGTGCTGCAATGATACCGCGAGACCCACGCTCACCGGCTCCAGATTTATCAGCAATAAACCA
GCCAGCCGGAAGGGCCGAGCGCAGAAGTGGTCCTGCAACTTTATCCGCCTCCATCCAGTCTATTAATTGT
TGCCGGGAAGCTAGAGTAAGTAGTTCGCCAGTTAATAGTTTGCGCAACGTTGTTGCCATTGCTACAGGCA
TCGTGGTGTCACGCTCGTCGTTTGGTATGGCTTCATTCAGCTCCGGTTCCCAACGATCAAGGCGAGTTAC
ATGATCCCCCATGTTGTGCAAAAAAGCGGTTAGCTCCTTCGGTCCTCCGATCGTTGTCAGAAGTAAGTTG
GCCGCAGTGTTATCACTCATGGTTATGGCAGCACTGCATAATTCTCTTACTGTCATGCCATCCGTAAGAT
GCTTTTCTGTGACTGGTGAGTACTCAACCAAGTCATTCTGAGAATAGTGTATGCGGCGACCGAGTTGCTC
TTGCCCGGCGTCAATACGGGATAATACCGCGCCACATAGCAGAACTTTAAAAGTGCTCATCATTGGAAAA
CGTTCTTCGGGGCGAAAACTCTCAAGGATCTTACCGCTGTTGAGATCCAGTTCGATGTAACCCACTCGTG
CACCCAACTGATCTTCAGCATCTTTTACTTTCACCAGCGTTTCTGGGTGAGCAAAAACAGGAAGGCAAAA
TGCCGCAAAAAAGGGAATAAGGGCGACACGGAAATGTTGAATACTCATACTCTTCCTTTTTCAATATTAT
TGAAGCATTTATCAGGGTTATTGTCTCATGAGCGGATACATATTTGAATGTATTTAGAAAAATAAACAAA
TAGGGGTTCCGCGCACATTTCCCCGAAAAGTGCCACCTGACGTCGACGGATCGGGAGATCTCCCGATCCC
CTATGGTGCACTCTCAGTACAATCTGCTCTGATGCCGCATAGTTAAGCCAGTATCTGCTCCCTGCTTGTG
TGTTGGAGGTCGCTGAGTAGTGCGCGAGCAAAATTTAAGCTACAACAAGGCAAGGCTTGACCGACAATTG
CATGAAGAATCTGCTTAGGGTTAGGCGTTTTGCGCTGCTTCGCGATGTACGGGCCAGATATACGCGTT
Features (pLannotate 1.2.2; 27 found; start..end, strand, type, name):
      1..380     +  enhancer       CMV enhancer: human cytomegalovirus immediate early enhancer
    381..580     +  promoter       CMV promoter: human cytomegalovirus (CMV) immediate early promoter
    598..778     +  LTR            5' LTR (truncated): truncated 5' long terminal repeat (LTR) from HIV-1
    825..950     +  misc_feature   HIV-1 Ψ: packaging signal of human immunodeficiency virus type 1
    934..1272    +  CDS            HIV-1 gag (fragment): gag protein from human immunodeficiency virus 1; gag
   1447..1680    +  misc_feature   RRE: The Rev response element (RRE) of HIV-1 allows for Rev-dependent mRNA export from the nucleus to the cytoplasm.
   2057..2157    +  CDS            Rev (fragment): human immunodeficiency virus 1 (HIV-1) Rev protein; rev; enhances nuclear export of unspliced and incompletely spliced viral mRNAs
   2207..2324    +  misc_feature   cPPT/CTS: central polypurine tract and central termination sequence of HIV-1
   2394..2421    -  misc_feature   MCS (fragment): pBluescript multiple cloning site
   2456..2489    +  protein_bind   loxP: Cre-mediated recombination occurs in the 8-bp core sequence (GCATACAT). Cre recombinase
   2553..3731    +  promoter       EF-1α promoter: strong constitutive promoter for human elongation factor EF-1α
   3817..4533    +  CDS            EYFP: EYFP is a basic (constitutively fluorescent) green/yellow fluorescent protein published in 1996, derived from Aequorea victoria. It is reported to be a very rapidly-maturing weak dimer with high acid sensitivity.
   4543..4567    +  protein_bind   attB1: mutant version of attB; recombination site for the Gateway® BP reaction BP Clonase™
   4567..6063    +  CDS            YAP1: YAP1_HUMAN - Also known as YAP65. Experimental evidence at protein level: Swiss-Prot protein existence level 1. [Isoform 3]: Activates the C-terminal fragment (CTF) of ERBB4 (isoform 3). From Homo sapiens (Human).
   6068..6092    -  protein_bind   attB2: mutant version of attB; recombination site for the Gateway® BP reaction BP Clonase™
   6115..6199    +  CDS            large T antigen (fragment): large T antigen from SV40 (simian virus 40)
   6222..6303    +  polyA_signal   SV40 poly(A) signal: SV40 polyadenylation signal
   6361..6394    +  protein_bind   loxP: Cre-mediated recombination occurs in the 8-bp core sequence (GCATACAT). Cre recombinase
   6427..6450    +  misc_feature   MCS (fragment): pBluescript multiple cloning site
   6450..7038    +  misc_feature   WPRE: woodchuck hepatitis virus posttranscriptional regulatory element
   7039..7058    +  misc_feature   MCS (fragment): pBluescript multiple cloning site
   7060..7560    +  CDS            nef (fragment): NEF_HV1LA - Experimental evidence at protein level: Swiss-Prot protein existence level 1. Extracellular Nef protein targets CD4(+) T-lymphocytes for apoptosis by interacting with CXCR4 surface receptors. From Human immunodeficiency virus type 1 group M subtype B (isolate Lai) (HIV-1).
   7567..7747    +  LTR            5' LTR (truncated): truncated 5' long terminal repeat (LTR) from HIV-1
   7809..8397    -  rep_origin     ori: high-copy-number ColE1/pMB1/pBR322/pUC origin of replication
   8568..9428    -  CDS            AmpR: β-lactamase; bla; confers resistance to ampicillin, carbenicillin, and related antibiotics
   9429..9533    -  promoter       AmpR promoter: bla
   9592..9644    -  misc_feature   bom (fragment): basis of mobility region from pBR322
