[The description below was written by a language model from this plasmid's Addgene catalogue record and pLannotate feature annotations shown in this document.]
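Description:
pLL3.7-EF-EYFP-YAP1_delta5C-PolyA is a lentiviral transfer plasmid built on the pLentilox3.7 backbone for expressing a fluorescently tagged mutant of human YAP1 in mammalian cells. It is maintained in bacteria through a high-copy ColE1/pUC-type origin and an ampicillin resistance gene (AmpR, β-lactamase). The viral portion has a CMV enhancer/promoter placed upstream of a truncated HIV-1 5' LTR to drive genomic RNA production in packaging cells. This is followed by the Ψ packaging signal with a gag fragment, the Rev response element for Rev-dependent nuclear export, and the cPPT/CTS. A WPRE, a nef fragment and a second truncated LTR close the viral genome at the 3' end.

The payload is driven by the constitutive human EF-1α promoter. EYFP is fused to the N-terminus of the YAP1-2gamma isoform (504 amino acids in its full-length form), with the YAP1 coding sequence flanked by Gateway attB1 and attB2 sites. The delta5C mutation removes the last five C-terminal residues, which form the PDZ-binding motif. The catalogue purpose line can be read as placing this motif at the N-terminus. The mutation field makes clear that the deletion is C-terminal and that it is the fluorescent tag that sits at the N-terminus. An SV40 polyadenylation signal follows the fusion, upstream of the WPRE. Two loxP sites bracket the promoter, fusion and poly(A) cassette, which in principle would allow Cre-mediated excision, although the record does not describe such a use. The associated publication concerns quantitative analysis of nuclear YAP1 and its export. This suggests the construct is used to image the localisation of YAP1 lacking its PDZ-binding motif.
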