Addgene plasmid #112289: pLL3.7-EF-EYFP-YAP1_delta5C-PolyA
Purpose: Fluorescently labels human YAP1-2gamma isoform (504 aa) delta5C mutant lacking the last five residues (FLTWL) in the PDZ binding domain at the N-terminus of the protein
Depositing lab: Erik Sahai. Depositing organization: Francis Crick Institute. Publication: Quantitative Analysis Reveals that Actin and Src-Family Kinases Regulate Nuclear YAP1 and Its Export. Ege N, Dowbaj AM, Jiang M, Howell M, Hooper S, Foster C, Jenkins RP, Sahai E. Cell Syst. 2018 Jun 27;6(6):692-708.e13. doi: 10.1016/j.cels.2018.05.006. Epub 2018 Jun 18. PubMed 29909276.
Backbone
  Vector backbone: pLentilox3.7
  Backbone size w/o insert (bp): 7484
  Vector type: Lentiviral
Growth in bacteria
  Bacterial resistance: Ampicillin, 100 μg/mL
  Growth temperature: 37°C
  Growth strain: NEB Stable
  Copy number: High Copy
Gene/Insert
  Gene/Insert name: EYFP-YAP1
  Species: H. sapiens (human)
  Insert size (bp): 2462
  Mutation: Human YAP1-2gamma lacking the last 5 Amino acids (FLTWL) at the C-terminus
  Entrez Gene: YAP1 (a.k.a. COB1, YAP, YAP-1, YAP2, YAP65, YKI)
  Promoter: EF-1 alpha
  Cloning method: Gibson Cloning
Terms and licenses: Academic/Nonprofit Terms; Industry Terms: Not Available to Industry
Depositor comments: The human YAP1-2gamma isoform, which is 504 amino acids long is described in (Gaffney et al., 2012)
How to cite: pLL3.7-EF-EYFP-YAP1_delta5C-PolyA was a gift from Erik Sahai (Addgene plasmid # 112289 ; http://n2t.net/addgene:112289 ; RRID:Addgene_112289)
